>Addgene plasmid #136172 | pCDNA4.TO-ORF8-2xCSTREP | addgene full sequence | sequence record 292094 | Addgene NGS Result
GACGGATCGGGAGATCTCCCGATCCCCTATGGTGCACTCTCAGTACAATCTGCTCTGATGCCGCATAGTT
AAGCCAGTATCTGCTCCCTGCTTGTGTGTTGGAGGTCGCTGAGTAGTGCGCGAGCAAAATTTAAGCTACA
ACAAGGCAAGGCTTGACCGACAATTGCATGAAGAATCTGCTTAGGGTTAGGCGTTTTGCGCTGCTTCGCG
ATGTACGGGCCAGATATACGCGTTGACATTGATTATTGACTAGTTATTAATAGTAATCAATTACGGGGTC
ATTAGTTCATAGCCCATATATGGAGTTCCGCGTTACATAACTTACGGTAAATGGCCCGCCTGGCTGACCG
CCCAACGACCCCCGCCCATTGACGTCAATAATGACGTATGTTCCCATAGTAACGCCAATAGGGACTTTCC
ATTGACGTCAATGGGTGGAGTATTTACGGTAAACTGCCCACTTGGCAGTACATCAAGTGTATCATATGCC
AAGTACGCCCCCTATTGACGTCAATGACGGTAAATGGCCCGCCTGGCATTATGCCCAGTACATGACCTTA
TGGGACTTTCCTACTTGGCAGTACATCTACGTATTAGTCATCGCTATTACCATGGTGATGCGGTTTTGGC
AGTACATCAATGGGCGTGGATAGCGGTTTGACTCACGGGGATTTCCAAGTCTCCACCCCATTGACGTCAA
TGGGAGTTTGTTTTGGCACCAAAATCAACGGGACTTTCCAAAATGTCGTAACAACTCCGCCCCATTGACG
CAAATGGGCGGTAGGCGTGTACGGTGGGAGGTCTATATAAGCAGAGCTCTCCCTATCAGTGATAGAGATC
TCCCTATCAGTGATAGAGATCGTCGACGAGCTCGTTTAGTGAACCGTCAGATCGCCTGGAGACGCCATCC
ACGCTGTTTTGACCTCCATAGAAGACACCGGGACCGATCCAGCCTCCGGACTCTAGCGTTTAAACTTAAG
CTTGGTACCGAGCTCGGATCCACTAGTCCAGTGTGGTGGAATTCATGACTCCCAGGTCTAGATTGGCCAC
CCTGGGGACTGTCATCCTGTTGGTCTGCTTTTGCGCAGGCGCGGCGCACTCGAGGGGTGACACCTTTCAG
ACGTCCAGTTCCCCCACACCCCCAGGATCTTCCTCTAAGGCCCCCACCAAACCTGGTGAGGAAGCATCTG
GTCCTAAGAGTGTGGACTTTTACCAGTTCAGAGTGTGTAGTGCATCGATCACCGGGGAGCTTTTTCGGTT
CAACCTGGAGCAGACGTGCCCAGACACCAAAGACAAGTACCACCAAGAAGGAATTTTACTGGTGTACAAA
AAAAACATAGTGCCTCATATCTTTAAGGTGCGGCGCTATAGGAAAATTGCCACCTCTGTCACGGTCTACA
GGGGCTTGACAGAGTCCGCCATCACCAACAAGTATGAACTCCCGAGACCCGTGCCACTCTATGAGATAAG
CCACATGGACAGCACCTATCAGTGCTTTAGTTCCATGAAGGTAAATGTCAACGGGGTAGAAAACACATTT
ACTGACAGAGACGATGTTAACACCACAGTATTCCTCCAACCAGTAGAGGGGCTTACGGATAACATTCAAA
GGTACTTTAGCCAGCCGGTCATCTACGCGGAACCCGGCTGGTTTCCCGGCATATACAGAGTTAGGACCAC
CGTCAATTGCGAGATAGTGGACATGATAGCCAGGTCTGCTGAACCATACAATTACTTTGTCACGTCACTG
GGTGACACGGTGGAAGTCTCCCCTTTTTGCTATAACGAATCCTCATGCAGCACAACCCCCAGCAACAAAA
ATGGCCTTAGCGTCCAAGTAGTTCTCAACCACACTGTGGTCACGTACTCTGACAGAGGAACCAGTCCCAC
TCCCCAAAACAGGATCTTTGTGGAAACGGGAGCGTACACGCTTTCGTGGGCCTCCGAGAGCAAGACCACG
GCCGTGTGTCCGCTGGCACTGTGGAAAACCTTCCCGCGCTCCATCCAGACTACCCACGAGGACAGCTTCC
ACTTTGTGGCCAACGAGATCACGGCCACCTTCACGGCTCCTCTAACGCCAGTGGCCAACTTTACCGACAC
GTACTCTTGTCTGACCTCGGATATCAACACCACGCTAAACGCCAGCAAGGCCAAACTGGCGAGCACTCAC
GTCCCTAACGGGACGGTCCAGTACTTCCACACAACAGGCGGACTCTATTTGGTCTGGCAGCCCATGTCCG
CGATTAACCTGACTCACGCTCAGGGCGACAGCGGGAACCCCACGTCATCGCCGCCCCCCTCCGCATCCCC
CATGACCACCTCTGCCAGCCGCAGAAAGAGACGGTCAGCCAGTACCGCTGCTGCCGGCGGCGGGGGGTCC
ACGGACAACCTGTCTTACACGCAGCTGCAGTTTGCCTACGACAAACTGCGGGATGGCATTAATCAGGTGT
TAGAAGAACTCTCCAGGGCATGGTGTCGCGAGCAGGTCAGGGACAACCTAATGTGGTACGAGCTCAGTAA
AATCAACCCCACCAGCGTTATGACAGCCATCTACGGTCGACCTGTATCCGCCAAGTTCGTAGGAGACGCC
ATTTCCGTGACCGAGTGCATTAACGTGGACCAGAGCTCCGTAAACATCCACAAGAGCCTCAGAACCAATA
GTAAGGACGTGTGTTACGCGCGCCCCCTGGTGACGTTTAAGTTTTTGAACAGTTCCAACCTATTCACCGG
CCAGCTGGGCGCGCGCAATGAGATAATACTGACCAACAACCAGGTGGAAACCTGCAAAGACACCTGCGAA
CACTACTTCATCACCCGCAACGAGACTCTGGTGTATAAGGACTACGCGTACCTGCGCACTATAAACACCA
CTGACATATCCACCCTGAACACTTTTATCGCCCTGAATCTATCCTTTATTCAAAACATAGACTTCAAGGC
CATCGAGCTGTACAGCAGTGCAGAGAAACGACTCGCGAGTAGCGTGTTTGACCTGGAGACGATGTTCAGG
GAGTACAACTACTACACACATCGTCTCGCGGGTTTGCGCGAGGATCTGGACAACACCATAGATATGAACA
AGGAGCGCTTCGTAAGGGACTTGTCGGAGATAGTGGCGGACCTGGGTGGCATCGGAAAAACGGTGGTGAA
CGTGGCCAGCAGCGTGGTCACTCTATGTGGCTCATTGGTTACCGGATTCATAAATTTTATTAAACACCCC
CTAGGTGGCATGCTGATGATCATTATCGTTATAGCAATCATCCTGATCATTTTTATGCTCAGTCGCCGCA
CCAATACCATAGCCCAGGCGCCGGTGAAGATGATCTACCCCGACGTAGATCGCAGGGCACCTCCTAGCGG
CGGAGCCCCAACACGGGAGGAAATCAAAAACATCCTGCTGGGAATGCACCAGCTACAACAAGAGGAGAGG
CAGAAGGCGGATGATATGAAAAAAAGTACACCCTCGGTGTTTCAGCGTACCGCAAACGGCCTTCGTCAGC
GTCTGAGAGGATATAAACCTCTGACTCAATCGCTAGACATCAGTCCGGAAACGGGGGAGGGAGCGCGGCC
GCTCGAGGGAGGCGGTGGATGGAGCCACCCCCAGTTCGAGAAGGGCGGCGGCAGCGGCGGCGGCAGCGGC
GGCGGCAGCTGGAGCCACCCCCAGTTCGAGAAGGGGCCCGTTTAAACCCGCTGATCAGCCTCGACTGTGC
CTTCTAGTTGCCAGCCATCTGTTGTTTGCCCCTCCCCCGTGCCTTCCTTGACCCTGGAAGGTGCCACTCC
CACTGTCCTTTCCTAATAAAATGAGGAAATTGCATCGCATTGTCTGAGTAGGTGTCATTCTATTCTGGGG
GGTGGGGTGGGGCAGGACAGCAAGGGGGAGGATTGGGAAGACAATAGCAGGCATGCTGGGGATGCGGTGG
GCTCTATGGCTTCTGAGGCGGAAAGAACCAGCTGGGGCTCTAGGGGGTATCCCC
[124 nt withheld, positions 3975-4098]
C
[91 nt withheld, positions 4100-4190]
A
[49 nt withheld, positions 4192-4240]
CCTTTGACGTTGGAGTCCACGTTCTTT
[37 nt withheld, positions 4268-4304]
ACCCTATCTCGGTCTATTCTTTTGATTTATAAGGGATTTTGCCGATTTCGGCCTATTGGTTAAAAAATGA
GCTGATTTAACAAAAATTTAACGCGAATTAATTCTGTGGAATGTGTGTCAGTTAGGGTGTGGAAAGTCCC
CAGGCTCCCCAGCAGGCAGAAGTATGCAAAGCATGCATCTCAATTAGTCAGCAACCAGGTGTGGAAAGTC
CCCAGGCTCCCCAGCAGGCAGAAGTATGCAAAGCATGCATCTCAATTAGTCAGCAACCATAGTCCCGCCC
CTAACTCCGCCCATCCCGCCCCTAACTCCGCCCAGTTCCGCCCATTCTCCGCCCCATGGCTGACTAATTT
TTTTTATTTATGCAGAGGCCGAGGCCGCCTCTGCCTCTGAGCTATTCCAGAAGTAGTGAGGAGGCTTTTT
TGGAGGCCTAGGCTTTTGCAAAAAGCTCCCGGGAGCTTGTATATCCATTTTCGGATCTGATCAGCACGTG
TTGACAATTAATCATCGGCATAGTATATCGGCATAGTATAATACGACAAGGTGAGGAACTAAACCATGGC
CAAGTTGACCAGTGCCGTTCCGGTGCTCACCGCGCGCGACGTCGCCGGAGCGGTCGAGTTCTGGACCGAC
CGGCTCGGGTTCTCCCGGGACTTCGTGGAGGACGACTTCGCCGGTGTGGTCCGGGACGACGTGACCCTGT
TCATCAGCGCGGTCCAGGACCAGGTGGTGCCGGACAACACCCTGGCCTGGGTGTGGGTGCGCGGCCTGGA
CGAGCTGTACGCCGAGTGGTCGGAGGTCGTGTCCACGAACTTCCGGGACGCCTCCGGGCCGGCCATGACC
GAGATCGGCGAGCAGCCGTGGGGGCGGGAGTTCGCCCTGCGCGACCCGGCCGGCAACTGCGTGCACTTCG
TGGCCGAGGAGCAGGACTGACACGTGCTACGAGATTTCGATTCCACCGCCGCCTTCTATGAAAGGTTGGG
CTTCGGAATCGTTTTCCGGGACGCCGGCTGGATGATCCTCCAGCGCGGGGATCTCATGCTGGAGTTCTTC
GCCCACCCCAACTTGTTTATTGCAGCTTATAATGGTTACAAATAAAGCAATAGCATCACAAATTTCACAA
ATAAAGCATTTTTTTCACTGCATTCTAGTTGTGGTTTGTCCAAACTCATCAATGTATCTTATCATGTCTG
TATACCGTCGACCTCTAGCTAGAGCTTGGCGTAATCATGGTCATAGCTGTTTCCTGTGTGAAATTGTTAT
CCGCTCACAATTCCACACAACATACGAGCCGGAAGCATAAAGTGTAAAGCCTGGGGTGCCTAATGAGTGA
GCTAACTCACATTAATTGCGTTGCGCTCACTGCCCGCTTTCCAGTCGGGAAACCTGTCGTGCCAGCTGCA
TTAATGAATCGGCCAACGCGCGGGGAGAGGCGGTTTGCGTATTGGGCGCTCTTCCGCTTCCTCGCTCACT
GACTCGCTGCGCTCGGTCGTTCGGCTGCGGCGAGCGGTATCAGCTCACTCAAAGGCGGTAATACGGTTAT
CCACAGAATCAGGGGATAACGCAGGAAAGAACATGTGAGCAAAAGGCCAGCAAAAGGCCAGGAACCGTAA
AAAGGCCGCGTTGCTGGCGTTTTTCCATAGGCTCCGCCCCCCTGACGAGCATCACAAAAATCGACGCTCA
AGTCAGAGGTGGCGAAACCCGACAGGACTATAAAGATACCAGGCGTTTCCCCCTGGAAGCTCCCTCGTGC
GCTCTCCTGTTCCGACCCTGCCGCTTACCGGATACCTGTCCGCCTTTCTCCCTTCGGGAAGCGTGGCGCT
TTCTCATAGCTCACGCTGTAGGTATCTCAGTTCGGTGTAGGTCGTTCGCTCCAAGCTGGGCTGTGTGCAC
GAACCCCCCGTTCAGCCCGACCGCTGCGCCTTATCCGGTAACTATCGTCTTGAGTCCAACCCGGTAAGAC
ACGACTTATCGCCACTGGCAGCAGCCACTGGTAACAGGATTAGCAGAGCGAGGTATGTAGGCGGTGCTAC
AGAGTTCTTGAAGTGGTGGCCTAACTACGGCTACACTAGAAGAACAGTATTTGGTATCTGCGCTCTGCTG
AAGCCAGTTACCTTCGGAAAAAGAGTTGGTAGCTCTTGATCCGGCAAACAAACCACCGCTGGTAGCGGTG
GTTTTTTTGTTTGCAAGCAGCAGATTACGCGCAGAAAAAAAGGATCTCAAGAAGATCCTTTGATCTTTTC
TACGGGGTCTGACGCTCAGTGGAACGAAAACTCACGTTAAGGGATTTTGGTCATGAGATTATCAAAAAGG
ATCTTCACCTAGATCCTTTTAAATTAAAAATGAAGTTTTAAATCAATCTAAAGTATATATGAGTAAACTT
GGTCTGACAGTTACCAATGCTTAATCAGTGAGGCACCTATCTCAGCGATCTGTCTATTTCGTTCATCCAT
AGTTGCCTGACTCCCCGTCGTGTAGATAACTACGATACGGGAGGGCTTACCATCTGGCCCCAGTGCTGCA
ATGATACCGCGAGACCCACGCTCACCGGCTCCAGATTTATCAGCAATAAACCAGCCAGCCGGAAGGGCCG
AGCGCAGAAGTGGTCCTGCAACTTTATCCGCCTCCATCCAGTCTATTAATTGTTGCCGGGAAGCTAGAGT
AAGTAGTTCGCCAGTTAATAGTTTGCGCAACGTTGTTGCCATTGCTACAGGCATCGTGGTGTCACGCTCG
TCGTTTGGTATGGCTTCATTCAGCTCCGGTTCCCAACGATCAAGGCGAGTTACATGATCCCCCATGTTGT
GCAAAAAAGCGGTTAGCTCCTTCGGTCCTCCGATCGTTGTCAGAAGTAAGTTGGCCGCAGTGTTATCACT
CATGGTTATGGCAGCACTGCATAATTCTCTTACTGTCATGCCATCCGTAAGATGCTTTTCTGTGACTGGT
GAGTACTCAACCAAGTCATTCTGAGAATAGTGTATGCGGCGACCGAGTTGCTCTTGCCCGGCGTCAATAC
GGGATAATACCGCGCCACATAGCAGAACTTTAAAAGTGCTCATCATTGGAAAACGTTCTTCGGGGCGAAA
ACTCTCAAGGATCTTACCGCTGTTGAGATCCAGTTCGATGTAACCCACTCGTGCACCCAACTGATCTTCA
GCATCTTTTACTTTCACCAGCGTTTCTGGGTGAGCAAAAACAGGAAGGCAAAATGCCGCAAAAAAGGGAA
TAAGGGCGACACGGAAATGTTGAATACTCATACTCTTCCTTTTTCAATATTATTGAAGCATTTATCAGGG
TTATTGTCTCATGAGCGGATACATATTTGAATGTATTTAGAAAAATAAACAAATAGGGGTTCCGCGCACA
TTTCCCCGAAAAGTGCCACCTGACGTC
Features (pLannotate 1.2.2; 22 found; start..end, strand, type, name):
     28..80      -  misc_feature   bom (fragment): basis of mobility region from pBR322
    235..614     +  enhancer       CMV enhancer: human cytomegalovirus immediate early enhancer
    615..818     +  promoter       CMV promoter: human cytomegalovirus (CMV) immediate early promoter
    820..839     +  promoter       PLtetO-1 promoter (fragment): modified phage lambda PL promoter with tet operator sites (Lutz and Bujard, 1997)
    841..860     +  promoter       PLtetO-1 promoter (fragment): modified phage lambda PL promoter with tet operator sites (Lutz and Bujard, 1997)
    868..901     +  promoter       TRE3GV promoter (fragment): 3rd-generation Tet-responsive promoter that can be activated by binding of Tet-On® 3G, optimized for retroviral and lentiviral vectors
   1025..3559    +  CDS            gB: GB_HHV8P - Also known as ORF8. Experimental evidence at protein level: Swiss-Prot protein existence level 1. Envelope glycoprotein that forms spikes at the surface of the virion envelope. Participates in viral entry through an RGD motif that binds ITGAV-ITGB3. Membrane fusion is mediated by the fusion machinery composed at least of gB and the heterodimer gH/gL. May be involved in the fusion between the virion envelope and the outer nuclear membrane during virion egress. From Human herpesvirus 8 type P (isolate GK18) (HHV-8) (Kaposi's sarcoma-associated herpesvirus).
   3705..3929    +  polyA_signal   bGH poly(A) signal: bovine growth hormone polyadenylation signal
   3933..3954    +  promoter       SV40 promoter (fragment): SV40 enhancer and early promoter
   3975..4403    +  rep_origin     f1 ori (sequence partly withheld): f1 bacteriophage origin of replication; arrow indicates direction of (+) strand synthesis
   4417..4746    +  promoter       SV40 promoter: SV40 enhancer and early promoter
   4794..4841    +  promoter       EM7 promoter: synthetic bacterial promoter&nbsp
   4860..5234    +  CDS            BleoR: antibiotic-binding protein; Sh ble from Streptoalloteichus hindustanus; confers resistance to bleomycin, phleomycin, and Zeocin™
   5244..5369    +  CDS            ble (fragment): BLE_KLEPN - Experimental evidence at protein level: Swiss-Prot protein existence level 1. Binding protein with a strong affinity to the bleomycin family of antibiotics. Binds to CL990; an antimitotic-antibiotic compound. From Klebsiella pneumoniae.
   5364..5485    +  polyA_signal   SV40 poly(A) signal: SV40 polyadenylation signal
   5558..5574    -  protein_bind   lac operator: The lac repressor binds to the lac operator to inhibit transcription in E. coli. This inhibition can be relieved by adding lactose or isopropyl-β-D-thiogalactopyranoside (IPTG). lac repressor encoded by lacI
   5582..5612    -  promoter       lac promoter: promoter for the E. coli lac operon
   5627..5648    -  protein_bind   CAP binding site: CAP binding activates transcription in the presence of cAMP. E. coli catabolite activator protein
   5661..5753    -  CDS            lacI (fragment): lac repressor; lacI; The lac repressor binds to the lac operator to inhibit transcription in E. coli. This inhibition can be relieved by adding lactose or isopropyl-β-D-thiogalactopyranoside (IPTG).
   5936..6524    -  rep_origin     ori: high-copy-number ColE1/pMB1/pBR322/pUC origin of replication
   6695..7555    -  CDS            AmpR: β-lactamase; bla; confers resistance to ampicillin, carbenicillin, and related antibiotics
   7556..7660    -  promoter       AmpR promoter: bla
