[The description below was written by a language model from this plasmid's Addgene catalogue record and pLannotate feature annotations shown in this document.]
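Description:
pCDNA4.TO-ORF8-2xCSTREP is a 7.7 kb mammalian expression plasmid built on the Invitrogen pCDNA4.TO backbone. It carries ORF8 of Kaposi's sarcoma-associated herpesvirus, which was cloned from cDNA of reactivated TREx BCBL-1-RTA cells. It is maintained in E. coli as a high-copy plasmid through a ColE1/pUC-type origin with ampicillin selection (AmpR under its own bla promoter), and it also contains an f1 phage origin. For selection in mammalian cells, an SV40 early promoter drives the Sh ble gene, which confers Zeocin resistance. This gene is followed by an SV40 polyadenylation signal and preceded by the bacterial EM7 promoter, so the same marker can also be expressed in E. coli.

The expression cassette uses the human CMV immediate-early enhancer and promoter. Immediately downstream are two short elements annotated as tet operator-containing fragments. These match the tetracycline-operator design of this backbone: transcription is repressed in cells expressing the Tet repressor and induced by tetracycline or doxycycline, while it is constitutive in ordinary cells. The insert is annotated as gB, the envelope glycoprotein encoded by ORF8. gB forms virion spikes, engages integrins through an RGD motif, and acts with gH/gL in membrane fusion during entry. The catalogue describes a C-terminal tandem (2x) Strep tag, but the feature table does not annotate it separately; it presumably lies in the unannotated stretch between the gB coding region and the bovine growth hormone polyadenylation signal that terminates the transcript.

The Strep tag allows affinity purification of the viral protein from transfected cells. This fits the associated study, which mapped herpesvirus–host protein complexes globally.
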