Addgene plasmid #136172: pCDNA4.TO-ORF8-2xCSTREP
Purpose: Expresses C-terminally strep tagged Kaposi's Sarcoma Associated Herpesvirus (KSHV) ORF8
Depositing lab: Britt Glaunsinger. Publication: Global mapping of herpesvirus-host protein complexes reveals a transcription strategy for late genes. Davis ZH, Verschueren E, Jang GM, Kleffman K, Johnson JR, Park J, Von Dollen J, Maher MC, Johnson T, Newton W, Jager S, Shales M, Horner J, Hernandez RD, Krogan NJ, Glaunsinger BA. Mol Cell. 2015 Jan 22;57(2):349-60. doi: 10.1016/j.molcel.2014.11.026. Epub 2014 Dec 24. PubMed 25544563.
Backbone
  Vector backbone: pCDNA4.TO
  Backbone manufacturer: Invitrogen
  Vector type: Mammalian Expression
  Selectable markers: Zeocin
Growth in bacteria
  Bacterial resistance: Ampicillin, 100 μg/mL
  Growth temperature: 37°C
  Growth strain: DH5alpha
  Copy number: High Copy
Gene/Insert
  Gene/Insert name: ORF8
  Species: Kaposi's sarcoma-associated herpesvirus (KSHV)
  Promoter: CMV
  Cloning method: Restriction Enzyme; 5′ cloning site Unknown (unknown if destroyed)
  Sequencing primers: 5′ CGCAAATGGGCGGTAGGCGTG; 3′ TAGAAGGCACAGTCGAGGCT
Resource information
  A portion of this plasmid was derived from a plasmid made by: cDNA of reactivated TREx BCBL-1-RTA cells
Terms and licenses: Academic/Nonprofit Terms; Industry Terms: Not Available to Industry
How to cite: pCDNA4.TO-ORF8-2xCSTREP was a gift from Britt Glaunsinger (Addgene plasmid # 136172 ; http://n2t.net/addgene:136172 ; RRID:Addgene_136172)
